>Addgene plasmid #197969 | pDARMO_CMVT_3xFLAG_BIRC6_delta(Helix) | addgene full sequence | sequence record 389094 | Addgene NGS Result
GAATATAGTCTTTACATGCCCTTGGCCACGCCCCTCTTTAATACGACGGGCAATTTGCACTTCAGAAAAT
GAAGAGTTTGCTTTAGCCATAACAAAAGTCCAGTATGCTTTTTCACAGCATAACTGGACTGATTTCAGTT
TACAACTATTCTGTCTAGTTTAAGACTTTATTGTCATAGTTTAGATCTATTTTGTTCAGTTTAAGACTTT
ATTGTCCGCCCACACCCGCTTACGCAGGGCATCTGCGCATCCACAGGAAGCCGTAAAAAGGCCGCGTTGC
TGGCGTTTTTCCATAGGCTCCGCCCCCCTGACGAGCATCACAAAAATCGACGCTCAAGTCAGAGGTGGCG
AAACCCGACAGGACTATAAAGATACCAGGCGTTTCCCCCTGGAAGCTCCCTCGTGCGCTCTCCTGTTCCG
ACCCTGCCGCTTACCGGATACCTGTCCGCCTTTCTCCCTTCGGGAAGCGTGGCGCTTTCTCATAGCTCAC
GCTGTAGGTATCTCAGTTCGGTGTAGGTCGTTCGCTCCAAGCTGGGCTGTGTGCACGAACCCCCCGTTCA
GCCCGACCGCTGCGCCTTATCCGGTAACTATCGTCTTGAGTCCAACCCGGTAAGACACGACTTATCGCCA
CTGGCAGCAGCCACTGGTAACAGGATTAGCAGAGCGAGGTATGTAGGCGGTGCTACAGAGTTCTTGAAGT
GGTGGCCTAACTACGGCTACACTAGAAGAACAGTATTTGGTATCTGCGCTCTGCTGAAGCCAGTTACCTT
CGGAAAAAGAGTTGGTAGCTCTTGATCCGGCAAACAAACCACCGCTGGTAGCGGTGGTTTTTTTGTTTGC
AAGCAGCAGATTACGCGCAGAAAAAAAGGATCTCAAGAAGATCCTTTGATCTTTTCTACGGGGTCTGACG
CTTATTACCAATGCTTAATCAGTGAGGCACCTATCTCAGCGATCTGTCTATTTCGTTCATCCATAGTTGC
CTGACTCCCCGTCGTGTAGATAACTACGATACGGGAGGGCTTACCATCTGGCCCCAGTGCTGCAATGATA
CCGCGTGACCCACGCTCACCGGCTCCAGATTTATCAGCAATAAACCAGCCAGCCGGAAGGGCCGAGCGCA
GAAGTGGTCCTGCAACTTTATCCGCCTCCATCCAGTCTATTAATTGTTGCCGGGAAGCTAGAGTAAGTAG
TTCGCCAGTTAATAGTTTGCGCAACGTTGTTGCCATTGCTACAGGCATCGTGGTGTCACGCTCGTCGTTT
GGTATGGCTTCATTCAGCTCCGGTTCCCAACGATCAAGGCGAGTTACATGATCCCCCATGTTGTGCAAAA
AAGCGGTTAGCTCCTTCGGTCCTCCGATCGTTGTCAGAAGTAAGTTGGCCGCAGTGTTATCACTCATGGT
TATGGCAGCACTGCATAATTCTCTTACTGTCATGCCATCCGTAAGATGCTTTTCTGTGACTGGTGAGTAC
TCAACCAAGTCATTCTGAGAATAGTGTATGCGGCGACCGAGTTGCTCTTGCCCGGCGTCAATACGGGATA
ATACCGCGCCACATAGCAGAACTTTAAAAGTGCTCATCATTGGAAAACGTTCTTCGGGGCGAAAACTCTC
AAGGATCTTACCGCTGTTGAGATCCAGTTCGATGTAACCCACTCGTGCACCCAACTGATCTTCAGCATCT
TTTACTTTCACCAGCGTTTCTGGGTGAGCAAAAACAGGAAGGCAAAATGCCGCAAAAAAGGGAATAAGGG
CGACACGGAAATGTTGAATACTCATACTCTTCCTTTTTCAATATTATTGAAGCATTTATCAGGGTTATTG
TCTCATGAGCGGATACATATTTGAATGTATTTAGGACCCAAGTCAACCGGTTGTGGGCGGACAAAATAGT
TGGGAACTGGGAGGGGTGGAAATGGAGTTTTTAAGGATTATTTAGGGAAGAGTGACAAAATAGATGGGAA
CTGGGTGTAGCGTCGTAAGCTAATACGAAAATTAAAAATGACAAAATAGTTTGGAACTAGATTTCACTTA
TCTGGTTCAGCCTGCGGTCCGGATTCGCCCTTAAGCTAGCTAGTTATTAATAGTAATCAATTACGGGGTC
ATTAGTTCATAGCCCATATATGGAGTTCCGCGTTACATAACTTACGGTAAATGGCCCGCCTGGCTGACCG
CCCAACGACCCCCGCCCATTGACGTCAATAATGACGTATGTTCCCATAGTAACGCCAATAGGGACTTTCC
ATTGACGTCAATGGGTGGAGTATTTACGGTAAACTGCCCACTTGGCAGTACATCAAGTGTATCATATGCC
AAGTACGCCCCCTATTGACGTCAATGACGGTAAATGGCCCGCCTGGCATTATGCCCAGTACATGACCTTA
TGGGACTTTCCTACTTGGCAGTACATCTACGTATTAGTCATTGCTATTACCATGGTGATGCGGTTTTGGC
AGTACATCAATGGGCGTGGATAGCGGTTTGACTCACGGGGATTTCCAAGTCTCCACCCCATTGACGTCAA
TGGGAGTTTGTTTTGGCACCAAAATCAACGGGACTTTCCAAAATGTCGTAACAACTCCGCCCCATTGACG
CAAATGGGCGGTAGGCGTGTACGGTGGGAGGTCTATATAAGCAGAGCTGGTTTAGTGAACCGTCAGATCC
TCACTCTCTTCCGCCTCGCTGTCTGCGAGGGCCAGCTGTTGGGCTCGCGGTTGAGGACAAACTCTTCGCG
GTCTTTCCAGTACTCTTGGATCGGAAACCCGTCGGCCTCCGAACGGTACTCCGCCACCGAGGGACCTGAG
CGAGTCCGCATCGACCGGATCGGAAAACCTCTCGAGAAAGGCGTCTAACCAGTCACAGTCGCAAGGTAGG
CTGAGCACCGTGGCGGGCGGCAGCGGGTGGCGGTCGGGGTTGTTTCTGGCGGAGGTGCTGCTGATGATGT
AATTAAAGTAGGCGGTGTTGACACCGCGGATGGTCGAGGTGAGGTGTGGCAGGCTTGAGATCCAGCTGTT
GGGGTGAGTACTCCCTCTCAAAAGCGGGCATTACTTCTGCGCTAAGATTGTCAGTTTCCAAAAACGAGGA
GGATTTGATATTCACCTGGCCCGATCTGGCCATACACTTGAGTGACAATGACATCCACTTTGCCTTTCTC
TCCACAGGTGTCCACTCCCAGGTCCAAAGTTGGCCAGGCCTAGTTGGCCAGGCCTAGTGCCGCCACCATG
GGTGACTACAAAGACCATGACGGTGATTATAAAGATCATGACATTGATTACAAGGATGACGATGACAAGG
GCGGTGGTAGCGGTGGGCTGGAAGTTCTGTTCCAGGGGCCCTCGCGAACCATGGTAACGGGTGGGGGTGC
GGCACCACCCGGCACGGTCACTGAGCCGCTGCCATCCGTGATAGTGCTTTCTGCCGGTCGAAAGATGGCC
GCAGCTGCTGCCGCCGCCTCCGGACCTGGTTGTTCCTCTGCCGCAGGAGCTGGGGCTGCGGGGGTTAGCG
AATGGCTGGTACTGCGAGATGGCTGCATGCATTGCGATGCAGACGGGCTGCATAGTCTCTCCTACCACCC
AGCGCTTAATGCTATTCTGGCGGTTACCTCCCGCGGCACGATCAAGGTCATTGATGGAACAAGTGGGGCA
ACGCTCCAAGCCTCCGCGCTGTCAGCCAAACCAGGCGGACAGGTTAAATGCCAGTACATTTCAGCAGTAG
ATAAGGTTATTTTCGTCGATGACTATGCCGTGGGGTGTCGGAAAGATTTGAATGGGATACTCCTGCTGGA
TACGGCGCTCCAGACCCCGGTCAGTAAGCAGGACGACGTTGTCCAGCTGGAACTCCCCGTGACCGAAGCA
CAGCAATTGCTCTCTGCCTGCCTCGAGAAAGTAGATATCAGCAGCACCGAAGGTTACGACCTCTTCATTA
CGCAGCTTAAGGATGGCCTGAAGAATACCAGCCACGAGACAGCAGCGAATCACAAGGTAGCTAAATGGGC
GACCGTAACATTCCACCTTCCTCACCACGTGCTTAAATCTATAGCTTCTGCTATAGTCAACGAGCTGAAA
AAAATAAATCAGAACGTCGCTGCCCTTCCAGTGGCTAGTTCAGTTATGGATCGCTTGAGCTACCTCTTGC
CTAGCGCGCGCCCAGAGTTGGGAGTTGGCCCCGGGCGGTCCGTCGATCGATCACTTATGTACTCTGAAGC
TAATCGGAGAGAAACTTTTACCTCCTGGCCCCATGTCGGCTATCGATGGGCTCAGCCAGACCCGATGGCC
CAGGCTGGATTTTACCATCAACCTGCGTCTTCAGGTGATGACAGAGCGATGTGCTTTACCTGCTCAGTAT
GCCTGGTATGTTGGGAGCCGACCGATGAGCCTTGGAGCGAGCATGAACGGCATTCACCGAATTGCCCGTT
TGTCAAGGGAGAACACACGCAGAATGTACCACTCTCTGTTACTCTGGCTACGTCCCCCGCACAATTTCCG
TGTACCGACGGAACAGATCGAATATCATGCTTTGGGAGCGGGTCCTGTCCACACTTCCTTGCAGCGGCTA
CCAAACGCGGAAAAATATGCATCTGGGATGTCTCAAAGCTTATGAAAGTCCATTTGAAATTCGAAATCAA
TGCATATGACCCTGCCATCGTACAGCAACTTATCTTGAGTGGCGATCCCTCCTCCGGTGTAGATAGCCGA
AGACCTACGCTTGCGTGGCTCGAGGATTCATCATCTTGCTCTGACATCCCGAAACTCGAAGGAGATAGTG
ATGACCTGCTCGAGGATTCAGACTCCGAAGAACACAGCAGGTCCGATAGCGTTACTGGGCATACCTCACA
AAAAGAGGCCATGGAAGTCTCCCTCGACATTACCGCGCTTTCTATCCTCCAACAGCCTGAAAAACTCCAA
TGGGAAATAGTGGCCAATGTGCTTGAAGACACTGTAAAAGATCTTGAGGAACTGGGAGCGAATCCCTGCC
TGACTAACTCCAAATCTGAAAAAACGAAGGAGAAGCACCAGGAGCAGCATAACATTCCTTTCCCCTGTCT
GCTTGCGGGCGGACTTCTGACATACAAATCCCCAGCTACTTCACCTATTAGTTCAAATTCTCATAGGTCA
CTCGATGGCCTTTCTCGAACGCAGGGTGAATCCATTAGTGAGCAGGGTTCAACGGATAATGAATCCTGTA
CTAATAGCGAGCTCAATTCTCCCTTGGTCAGACGCACTTTGCCTGTATTGCTTCTGTATTCTATCAAGGA
GAGCGATGAAAAAGCAGGGAAAATATTTAGCCAAATGAACAATATTATGTCCAAAAGTCTTCATGATGAT
GGCTTCACGGTCCCGCAAATTATCGAGATGGAACTGGATTCACAAGAACAATTGCTCCTTCAAGACCCAC
CTGTTACATATATTCAACAATTCGCAGACGCCGCAGCAAATCTCACGAGCCCTGATTCCGAGAAATGGAA
TTCAGTATTCCCCAAGCCTGGTACGCTGGTTCAGTGTTTGCGACTGCCTAAATTCGCGGAAGAAGAGAAT
CTTTGCATAGACTCAATAACGCCTTGTGCAGATGGTATTCATTTGCTGGTGGGACTGCGCACGTGCCCAG
TCGAGAGCCTCTCAGCAATAAACCAAGTTGAAGCTTTGAACAACCTGAACAAGCTGAATAGCGCACTGTG
TAATAGACGGAAAGGCGAACTCGAATCCAATTTGGCGGTTGTCAACGGTGCAAATATCTCCGTTATCCAA
CATGAATCCCCCGCTGATGTTCAAACTCCCCTCATAATTCAGCCTGAACAAAGGAACGTAAGTGGGGGAT
ATTTGGTGCTCTACAAAATGAATTACGCTACACGCATAGTAACTCTTGAGGAAGAGCCCATAAAGATTCA
ACATATCAAAGACCCGCAAGACACGATCACATCACTCATTCTCCTCCCCCCCGACATCCTCGACAATCGG
GAAGACGACTGTGAGGAACCAATAGAGGACATGCAACTTACGTCCAAAAACGGCTTCGAACGGGAGAAGA
CTTCAGACATCAGTACACTGGGACACCTGGTAATTACGACTCAAGGCGGCTACGTTAAGATCCTTGATTT
GAGCAATTTCGAAATCCTGGCGAAGGTTGAACCGCCCAAAAAAGAAGGAACAGAAGAGCAAGACACATTC
GTCTCAGTGATCTACTGTAGTGGCACTGACCGCCTTTGCGCGTGCACCAAGGGCGGGGAACTTCATTTTC
TGCAGATAGGAGGCACATGTGACGACATAGACGAGGCCGACATATTGGTCGATGGGAGCCTTAGTAAGGG
GATAGAACCGTCTTCTGAGGGCTCCAAGCCCCTTAGCAACCCTTCCAGTCCGGGTATCTCTGGCGTTGAC
CTGTTGGTAGATCAACCGTTCACGCTCGAAATCTTGACTTCACTGGTGGAGCTGACTCGATTTGAGACCC
TGACTCCAAGATTCTCCGCAACTGTTCCTCCCTGTTGGGTAGAAGTCCAGCAAGAGCAGCAGCAGCGACG
GCACCCACAACACCTCCACCAACAACATCACGGGGATGCCGCGCAACATACGAGAACGTGGAAACTGCAG
ACCGATTCAAACAGTTGGGACGAACACGTATTCGAATTGGTCCTCCCTAAGGCATGCATGGTTGGACATG
TCGACTTCAAATTTGTCCTCAATAGTAACATTACTAATATTCCGCAAATTCAAGTTACTCTGCTGAAAAA
CAAGGCACCGGGGTTGGGAAAAGTCAATGCGTTGAATATAGAAGTCGAGCAAAACGGAAAACCCTCATTG
GTTGACCTTAATGAAGAGATGCAACACATGGATGTTGAGGAAAGTCAGTGCCTCAGACTTTGTCCCTTCC
TTGAAGACCACAAAGAAGATATTCTCTGCGGTCCCGTTTGGTTGGCCTCCGGCCTGGACTTGTCCGGCCA
CGCAGGGATGCTTACACTTACGAGTCCAAAGCTGGTGAAAGGGATGGCGGGAGGCAAGTACAGGTCTTTC
CTCATACACGTTAAAGCAGTAAACGAACGGGGGACTGAGGAAATATGCAACGGGGGTATGAGGCCAGTCG
TTCGCCTCCCTTCACTCAAACATCAGAGCAACAAAGGCTACTCCCTCGCTAGTTTGCTCGCAAAAGTGGC
TGCGGGGAAGGAGAAATCTTCCAATGTTAAGAATGAGAACACCAGTGGCACTCGCAAATCTGAAAATCTT
CGAGGCTGCGACCTCTTGCAGGAAGTTTCAGTGACAATCAGGCGATTCAAAAAAACTTCCATATCTAAGG
AGAGAGTACAACGCTGTGCTATGTTGCAATTTAGCGAATTTCATGAAAAGCTCGTTAATACACTGTGTCG
AAAAACGGATGATGGGCAGATAACCGAGCATGCGCAGTCTCTGGTCCTTGACACACTCTGCTGGCTGGCG
GGGGTACACTCCAATGGCCCAGGTAGCTCCAAGGAAGGTAACGAAAATCTCCTGTCAAAAACCCGGAAAT
TCCTGAGTGATATTGTGCGCGTCTGCTTTTTCGAAGCCGGGCGAAGTATAGCACACAAATGCGCTAGGTT
TCTCGCGCTCTGTATCTCAAACGGTAAGTGCGATCCTTGCCAACCCGCGTTCGGTCCAGTCCTTTTGAAG
GCCCTCCTCGATAACATGTCATTTCTGCCGGCTGCCACGACTGGGGGCTCAGTGTACTGGTATTTTGTTC
TTCTGAACTACGTCAAGGATGAAGATCTTGCTGGCTGCAGTACGGCCTGTGCCTCACTTTTGACTGCTGT
CTCCCGCCAACTGCAGGATCGCTTGACACCGATGGAAGCGCTTCTCCAGACACGATATGGACTCTACTCC
TCTCCGTTCGACCCAGTGCTGTTCGACCTTGAGATGTCTGGGTCTTCATGCAAGAATGTATATAACAGCA
GCATAGGGGTCCAGTCTGACGAAATAGATTTGTCCGACGTACTCAGTGGAAACGGTAAGGTTTCAAGTTG
TACGGCGGCTGAAGGCTCATTTACTAGCCTTACCGGACTTCTTGAAGTCGAGCCGCTCCATTTCACATGT
GTTTCAACATCTGACGGGACGCGGATTGAGCGAGATGATGCTATGAGTAGCTTCGGTGTGACACCGGCGG
TGGGAGGGCTCTCCTCAGGAACGGTAGGGGAGGCATCAACGGCTCTGAGTTCCGCTGCACAGGTGGGCTC
CGGCTCAGCTGTCGGCCCCGTACACAATAGCGTCCCTAGCAACCCCGTCGCTGCCCCGGGCTTCTTTATA
CACCCAAGCGATGTGATCCCGCCTACTCCAAAAACGACACCCCTGTTTATGACTCCACCCTTGACGCCGC
CAAATGAAGCTGTTTCTGTCGTCATCAACGCAGAGTTGGCCCAGCTTTTCCCGGGTTCAGTTATTGACCC
GCCTGCCGTCAATCTCGCAGCACACAACAAAAACTCAAACAAATCCCGAATGAACCCTTTGGGGTCAGGA
CTTGCTCTTGCCATCTCACACGCTAGCCACTTCCTTCAGCCCCCTCCCCATCAATCCATCATAATTGAAC
GGATGCATAGTGGAGCTAGACGCTTCGTTACGTTGGATTTCGGAAGGCCAATCCTCCTGACAGACGTTCT
TATACCCACCTGTGGCGACTTGGCTAGCCTTTCCATTGATATATGGACCCTGGGTGAAGAGGTTGACGGT
CGCAGACTGGTTGTAGCAACAGACATTAGCACTCACTCCCTGATTTTGCATGATCTCATTCCGCCCCCCG
TATGTCGCTTCATGAAAATTACAGTCATCGGCCGGTATGGTTCAACGAATGCAAGGGCGAAGATACCACT
CGGTTTTTACTATGGACACACGTACATTCTTCCTTGGGAGTCCGAGCTTAAGTTGATGCATGACCCATTG
AAAGGCGAAGGGGAATCTGCCAATCAGCCCGAGATTGATCAGCACCTTGCCATGATGGTGGCATTGCAAG
AAGACATTCAGTGTCGCTACAATCTGGCTTGTCACCGCTTGGAAACCTTGCTCCAGTCCATTGATCTTCC
ACCATTGAATAGCGCTAACAACGCGCAGTACTTCCTGAGGAAACCCGACAAAGCTGTCGAGGAAGATTCT
AGGGTCTTCTCTGCATACCAGGACTGTATTCAACTTCAGCTTCAGCTCAACCTTGCCCACAATGCTGTTC
AACGCCTGAAGGTTGCCTTGGGGGCCTCAAGAAAGATGCTCTCTGAAACAAGTAATCCCGAAGACCTGAT
ACAGACAAGCTCCACAGAACAACTGCGAACGATCATACGGTACTTGCTGGACACGCTTCTCTCCTTGTTG
CACGCAAGCAATGGACATTCCGTGCCAGCAGTCCTGCAGAGCACATTCCATGCGCAAGCTTGTGAGGAAC
TCTTCAAGCATTTGTGTATTTCAGGGACACCAAAGATTAGGCTTCACACAGGGCTTTTGCTGGTGCAATT
GTGCGGCGGGGAGAGGTGGTGGGGTCAATTTCTTTCCAACGTTTTGCAGGAGCTTTATAATTCTGAACAA
CTTTTGATATTTCCGCAAGACCGGGTGTTCATGTTGCTCAGCTGCATTGGACAGCGAAGCTTGTCTAATA
GCGGTGTACTCGAATCCCTGCTGAACCTCTTGGATAATTTGCTTTCCCCGTTGCAGCCACAGCTCCCCAT
GCACCGACGGACTGAAGGGGTTCTTGACATCCCAATGATATCATGGGTCGTAATGTTGGTCAGTCGGTTG
CTTGACTATGTGGCAACCGTAGAGGATGAAGCAGCCGCAGCAAAAAAACCTTTGAATGGCAATCAGTGGT
CTTTCATAAACAATAATCTTCATACACAATCCTTGAACCGCTCTAGCAAAGGGTCAAGTAGCCTGGATAG
ATTGTACTCAAGAAAAATCCGGAAACAACTCGTTCATCATAAGCAGCAGCTTAACCTCCTCAAGGCGAAA
CAAAAGGCTCTGGTTGAGCAGATGGAGAAAGAAAAAATTCAGTCAAATAAGGGATCTAGCTATAAGTTGC
TCGTTGAGCAGGCCAAACTTAAGCAAGCAACGAGTAAGCATTTTAAAGATCTCATTAGGCTGAGACGGAC
GGCCGAGTGGAGTAGAAGTAATCTTGATACAGAAGTTACCACGGCCAAGGAGTCTCCGGAAATTGAACCA
CTGCCTTTCACTTTGGCCCATGAAAGGTGCATTAGCGTGGTTCAAAAGCTTGTTCTTTTCTTGTTGTCTA
TGGATTTCACATGTCATGCCGACCTCTTGCTCTTCGTTTGTAAGGTCTTGGCACGAATTGCTAATGCGAC
CAGGCCAACAATACACTTGTGCGAAATTGTAAATGAACCCCAACTGGAAAGATTGCTGCTCTTGTTGGTC
GGGACGGACTTCAACCGAGGCGACATCAGCTGGGGCGGCGCCTGGGCCCAATACTCATTGACTTGTATGC
TCCAAGATATACTCGCAGGAGAGTTGCTTGCTCCGGTGGCCGCCGAAGCGATGGAAGAAGGGACCGTTGG
TGATGATGTTGGAGCTACGGCGGGGGATTCCGATGATAGTCTGCAACAATCATCAGTTCAGCTTCTGGAG
ACCATTGACGAACCCCTTACCCACGACATCACTGGTGCACCCCCCCTGTCATCACTTGAGAAAGACAAAG
AGATAGATCTCGAGCTTCTCCAGGACCTTATGGAAGTAGACATCGATCCACTCGACATAGACCTGGAGAA
GGACCCATTGGCGGCAAAGGTATTCAAACCCATCTCATCTACTTGGTACGATTATTGGGGCGCGGACTAC
GGTACATATAACTATAATCCTTACATAGGTGGACTTGGAATCCCAGTTGCGAAACCTCCAGCGAATACTG
AGAAGAACGGTAGTCAGACTGTATCCGTGTCCGTTTCTCAAGCCCTGGATGCTCGCCTGGAAGTGGGTTT
GGAGCAGCAGGCAGAGTTGATGTTGAAAATGATGAGCACTCTTGAAGCGGACAGTATATTGCAGGCTCTG
ACCAATACGTCACCTACCTTGTCTCAGAGCCCAACTGGGACCGATGATTCACTCCTTGGTGGGCTTCAAG
CTGCGAATCAAACCAGCCAGCTGATTATACAGCTCTCATCTGTACCTATGCTGAACGTTTGTTTCAACAA
ACTTTTCTCCATGCTCCAGGTTCACCACGTGCAGCTTGAGTCCTTGCTCCAACTGTGGCTTACACTTTCC
CTGAATAGTTCCTCTACAGGCAATAAGGAAAATGGTGCAGATATCTTTCTGTACAATGCCAATAGAATAC
CGGTGATTAGTCTTAATCAAGCCTCTATCACCAGCTTCCTCACCGTGCTGGCGTGGTATCCCAACACACT
TTTGCGCACCTGGTGCTTGGTTTTGCATAGTCTGACCCTGATGACAAATATGCAATTGAATTCAGGTAGT
TCCAGCGCTATAGGAACTCAGGAATCTACGGCACACCTGTTGGTGTCAGATCCAAACCTGATCCACGTAC
TGGTTAAATTCCTCTCTGGTACTTCCCCGCATGGTACGAACCAACACAGCCCACAAGTTGGACCTACAGC
CACCCAGGCGATGCAGGAGTTTTTGACCAGACTCCAGGTACACCTTTCTTCAACCTGCCCTCAGATATTC
TCAGAATTCCTCCTCAAGCTTATTCATATCCTCAGTACCGAAAGAGGGGCGTTCCAGACGGGGCAAGGTC
CTTTGGATGCTCAAGTCAAGCTGTTGGAGTTCACCCTTGAACAAAACTTCGAGGTTGTAAGTGTCTCTAC
TATATCTGCTGTCATCGAAAGCGTTACGTTCCTTGTACACCATTATATCACATGCTCAGATAAGGTCATG
TCAAGAAGTGGCTCAGACAGTAGTGTGGGCGCTCGGGCTTGTTTTGGTGGTCTCTTCGCTAATCTGATCC
GACCTGGAGACGCAAAAGCAGTGTGCGGAGAGATGACCAGAGATCAGTTGATGTTCGATCTTCTGAAGCT
CGTCAACATCCTTGTGCAACTGCCTTTGAGTGGCAATAGGGAATACAGTGCTAGAGTAAGCGTCACAACT
AATACGACGGATTCCGTTTCCGACGAAGAAAAAGTGTCCGGGGGTAAAGATGGAAATGGTTCCAGCACCA
GCGTACAAGGATCCCCAGCCTACGTGGCGGATCTCGTGCTCGCCAATCAACAGATAATGAGTCAAATTCT
GTCCGCACTCGGCTTGTGCAATTCCTCTGCAATGGCCATGATTATAGGAGCTTCTGGGTTGCATTTGACT
AAGCATGAAAACTTTCATGGCGGTTTGGATGCGATCTCTGTGGGAGATGGACTTTTCACGATTCTGACTA
CTTTGAGCAAGAAAGCGTCTACGGTTCACATGATGCTGCAGCCGATCTTGACATATATGGCATGTGGATA
CATGGGCCGGCAGGGGTCACTTGCCACATGCCAGTTGTCTGAGCCTCTGCTGTGGTTCATACTCCGAGTC
CTCGATACTTCTGACGCGCTTAAAGCCTTCCATGACATGGGAGGAGTGCAGCTCATCTGCAATAACATGG
TTACAAGCACTAGAGCGATTGTCAACACAGCAAGATCTATGGTCTCCACCATTATGAAGTTCCTTGACTC
TGGGCCGAACAAGGCAGTCGATTCTACCTTGAAGACGAGGATCCTTGCCTCTGAGCCAGATAATGCTGAA
GGAATACACAATTTTGCACCTTTGGGTACAATTACGAGCTCTTCTCCAACGGCACAGCCGGCGGAAGTCC
TGCTTCAAGCCACTCCTCCTCACCGGAGGGCCAGATCCGCAGCTTGGTCATATATATTCTTGCCAGAGGA
AGCATGGTGCGATCTCACTATTCATCTCCCTGCCGCGGTGCTCCTTAAGGAAATCCATATTCAGCCTCAC
CTGGCTTCTTTGGCTACGTGTCCATCCTCTGTATCAGTCGAGGTTAGTGCGGATGGAGTAAATATGCTCC
CGCTCAGTACTCCGGTCGTAACTTCAGGACTTACCTACATAAAGATCCAACTTGTAAAAGCTGAGGTAGC
TTCCGCGGTCTGCTTGCGCTTGCACCGCCCCCGCGACGCTTCCACGCTCGGGCTTTCCCAGATTAAACTC
CTGGGGCTTACAGCGTTTGGGACCACATCTTCTGCTACGGTAAATAATCCGTTTTTGCCTTCCGAAGATC
AAGTTAGCAAAACATCTATCGGATGGCTCCGGCTCCTCCATCACTGTCTCACGCATATCTCAGATCTGGA
AGGAATGATGGCTTCAGCGGCTGCCCCCACGGCCAATCTTCTCCAGACTTGCGCCGCACTTCTCATGTCC
CCCTATTGCGGAATGCACTCACCCAATATTGAGGTCGTCTTGGTTAAAATCGGCCTCCAGTCAACTCGGA
TAGGTCTCAAGCTTATAGACATCTTGTTGCGGAATTGTGCAGCTAGTGGTTCTGATCCTACAGATCTGAA
CAGTCCACTGTTGTTTGGTCGGTTGAATGGCCTCTCTAGCGATAGTACAATAGACATTTTGTATCAACTT
GGAACTACCCAAGATCCGGGAACCAAAGATCGGATTCAGGCATTGCTCAAATGGGTAAGCGATAGCGCGC
GCGTAGCAGCTATGAAAAGATCTGGCCGAATGAATTACATGTGCCCGAATTCCAGCACTGTAGAATACGG
GCTTCTGATGCCGTCACCGAGTCACCTGCATTGCGTTGCGGCAATTCTGTGGCACTCCTATGAGTTGCTC
GTTGAATACGACTTGCCAGCACTGCTGGATCAGGAGCTCTTTGAGCTTCTGTTTAATTGGTCCATGTCTC
TGCCGTGTAATATGGTTCTCAAAAAGGCTGTTGACAGCTTGCTTTGCTCTATGTGTCACGTACATCCTAA
CTACTTCTCTCTGTTGATGGGTTGGATGGGCATAACCCCCCCGCCGGTTCAATGCCATCACCGCTTGTCC
ATGACAGATGACAGCAAAAAGCAAGACTTGTCTTCATCTCTGACAGATGATTCTAAAAATGCCCAAGCAC
CCTTGGCGCTGACTGAAAGCCACTTGGCTACCCTCGCAAGTTCTTCACAGTCTCCTGAAGCTATTAAGCA
GCTCCTGGACAGCGGGCTGCCGAGCCTCCTTGTTCGGAGCTTGGCTTCATTCTGTTTTTCCCACATAAGT
AGTAGTGAATCCATTGCACAGAGCATTGACATTTCACAGGATAAACTCCGGCGGCATCATGTTCCCCAGC
AATGTAACAAAATGCCGATTACGGCGGATCTCGTCGCCCCGATATTGCGGTTCCTTACCGAGGTCGGTAA
CAGCCACATCATGAAAGACTGGCTGGGTGGTTCCGAAGTCAATCCTCTCTGGACTGCACTGCTGTTCTTG
TTGTGTCATTCTGGGAGTACCAGCGGCTCACACAATCTCGGGGCCCAGCAGACGAGCGCTAGGTCTGCCA
GCTTGAGTTCTGCCGCTACTACGGGTCTTACAACACAACAAAGAACCGCTATAGAAAACGCGACAGTGGC
GTTTTTTCTCCAGTGCATAAGTTGCCACCCAAATAATCAAAAGCTTATGGCTCAAGTGCTTTGCGAGCTC
TTTCAGACCAGTCCACAGAGGGGCAATCTCCCGACGTCTGGCAACATAAGCGGTTTTATCAGACGACTCT
TCCTTCAACTCATGCTGGAGGACGAAAAGGTCACTATGTTCCTGCAGAGCCCGTGCCCGCTCTATAAGGG
AAGGATAAATGCCACGAGCCATGTCATTCAGCACCCGATGTACGGGGCCGGGCACAAATTTAGAACACTC
CACCTGCCAGTATCTACGACGCTTTCAGATGTCCTTGATAGGGTCTCCGATACTCCGAGCATCACCGCCA
AGCTTATCTCCGAGCAGAAAGATGACAAAGAAAAAAAAAACCACGAGGAAAAAGAGAAAGTCAAAGCCGA
AAATGGCTTTCAGGATAACTACTCCGTGGTAGTCGCCTCCGGGCTCAAGAGTCAAAGCAAGAGGGCGGTC
AGCGCGACCCCTCCTCGACCACCATCACGCCGCGGGAGGACGATACCGGACAAGATCGGAAGCACGAGCG
GCGCCGAGGCAGCGAATAAAATCATCACGGTACCAGTGTTTCATCTGTTCCATAAGCTTCTCGCAGGTCA
GCCACTGCCAGCGGAAATGACTCTGGCTCAACTGCTCACCCTGCTTTATGACCGCAAGTTGCCTCAGGGG
TACAGATCTATAGATCTTACGGTTAAGCTGGGCAGTCGGGTGATTACAGACCCTTCACTGTCCAAAACTG
ATTCCTATAAGCGCTTGCACCCTGAAAAGGATCACGGTGACCTCCTTGCTTCCTGCCCAGAGGACGAGGC
CTTGACACCCGGCGACGAATGCATGGACGGAATTTTGGATGAAAGCCTGCTGGAAACCTGTCCGATACAA
TCCCCGCTCCAGGTATTCGCCGGGATGGGTGGTCTTGCTCTCATCGCCGAGAGGTTGCCCATGCTTTATC
CTGAAGTGATCCAGCAGGTATCAGCTCCGGTTGTAACCTCAACCACCCAAGAGAAACCTAAAGATTCAGA
TCAATTTGAATGGGTGACAATTGAGCAGAGCGGCGAATTGGTGTATGAGGCCCCCGAAACGGTTGCTGCC
GAGCCGCCCCCAATAAAATCCGCCGTCCAGACAATGTCTCCAATACCAGCGCACTCTTTGGCGGCATTTG
GGCTTTTTCTTAGGCTCCCTGGTTACGCTGAAGTCCTGCTGAAAGAACGCAAGCATGCGCAATGCCTTCT
GCGGCTCGTTTTGGGGGTGACGGACGATGGAGAAGGTTCCCATATCCTTCAGAGCCCCAGCGCGAACGTA
TTGCCCACACTTCCTTTTCATGTGCTCCGATCCCTCTTTTCAACTACCCCCCTCACAACTGATGACGGCG
TCCTTCTGCGACGAATGGCCCTTGAGATCGGGGCCTTGCACCTCATTCTCGTGTGCCTCAGTGCGTTGAG
CCACCACAGTCCCCGGGTCCCAAACAGCAGCGTGAACCAGACGGAACCACAGGTGAGCAGCTCCCACAAC
CCCACGAGTACCGAGGAGCAGCAGCTCTACTGGGCAAAAGGGACCGGATTTGGGACTGGCTCAACCGCCT
CCGGATGGGATGTGGAACAAGCTCTTACGAAGCAAAGGTTGGAGGAGGAACATGTAACTTGTCTGCTCCA
GGTGCTTGCGAGCTATATAAACCCTGTGTCTTCAGCGGTGAATGGCGAGGCACAATCCAGTCACGAAACG
CGCGGTCAGAATTCCAATGCTCTCCCCAGTGTGCTCCTGGAGCTTCTTAGCCAGAGTTGTTTGATACCTG
CCATGAGTTCATACCTTCGAAACGACTCTGTGCTGGACATGGCGAGACATGTTCCCTTGTATAGAGCTCT
TCTGGAACTGCTGAGAGCTATAGCCAGTTGCGCTGCCATGGTGCCTCTCCTGCTCCCCCTGAGCACCGAG
AATGGCGAGGAGGAGGAGGAGCAGAGCGAGTGCCAGACCAGTGTTGGCACTCTCCTTGCCAAAATGAAAA
CTTGTGTCGATACTTATACCAACCGCCTGCGGTCTAAGAGAGAGAATGTTAAAACCGGAGTTAAGCCAGA
CGCATCTGACCAGGAACCCGAAGGGCTTACTTTGCTCGTACCAGATATACAGAAAACAGCTGAAATTGTT
TACGCTGCAACAACATCACTCCGACAGGCCAACCAGGAGAAGAAACTTGGGGAGTATTCAAAGAAAGCGG
CCATGAAGCCTAAGCCGCTGTCCGTCCTGAAATCCCTTGAGGAAAAGTATGTCGCAGTGATGAAAAAGCT
CCAATTCGACACTTTTGAAATGGTGTCTGAAGACGAGGACGGCAAGCTGGGATTCAAAGTGAACTATCAT
TATATGAGCCAGGTCAAAAACGCTAACGATGCAAATAGTGCAGCTAGGGCTCGGCGCCTTGCTCAAGAAG
CGGTTACCCTCAGTACTAGTCTCCCCTTGTCATCCAGTAGTTCAGTCTTCGTGAGATGTGATGAAGAGAG
ATTGGATATTATGAAAGTTCTGATCACCGGCCCCGCAGACACTCCTTATGCAAACGGATGCTTCGAGTTT
GACGTTTACTTCCCACAGGATTACCCTTCCAGCCCGCCCCTTGTCAATTTGGAAACTACCGGGGGTCACT
CCGTACGCTTCAACCCCAACCTGTATAACGACGGCAAAGTTTGCCTCTCAATTCTGAATACATGGCATGG
AAGACCCGAAGAAAAATGGAACCCGCAAACATCATCATTTCTCCAGGTACTCGTGTCCGTTCAATCATTG
ATCCTCGTGGCGGAACCTTACTTTAACGAGCCTGGTTACGAGAGGTCTCGAGGCACACCATCTGGTACTC
AATCCAGCAGGGAGTACGATGGCAATATCCGCCAAGCTACAGTGAAGTGGGCTATGCTCGAACAGATTAG
GAATCCCTCTCCTTGCTTCAAGGAGGTGATACATAAACATTTCTATTTGAAAAGAGTAGAAATTATGGCG
CAGTGTGAAGAGTGGATAGCAGACATCCAACAATATTCCTCAGACAAACGGGTCGGACGGACTATGTCTC
ATCACGCAGCGGCTCTCAAACGACATACGGCCCAACTCCGCGAGGAACTCTTGAAATTGCCGTGTCCTGA
GGGTTTGGATCCTGACACGGACGACGCCCCAGAAGTATGTAGAGCCACTACAGGTGCGGAAGAGACCCTT
ATGCACGATCAGGTAAAACCCTCAAGTTCAAAGGAACTTCCGTCCGACTTTCAGCTTTGAGCGGCCGCTG
ATGATAATGGCCTGTGGCCGTAATGGCCTGTGGCCGTAAAATCAACCTCTGGATTACAAAATTTGTGAAA
GATTGACTGGTATTCTTAACTATGTTGCTCCTTTTACGCTATGTGGATACGCTGCTTTAATGCCTTTGTA
TCATGCTATTGCTTCCCGTATGGCTTTCATTTTCTCCTCCTTGTATAAATCCTGGTTGCTGTCTCTTTAT
GAGGAGTTGTGGCCCGTTGTCAGGCAACGTGGCGTGGTGTGCACTGTGTTTGCTGACGCAACCCCCACTG
GTTGGGGCATTGCCACCACCTGTCAGCTCCTTTCCGGGACTTTCGCTTTCCCCCTCCCTATTGCCACGGC
GGAACTCAGTGCCGCCTGCCTTGCCCGCTGCTGGACAGGGGCTCGGCTGTTGGGCACTGACAATTCCGTG
GTGTTGTCGGGGAAATCATCGTCCTTTCCTTGGCTGCTCGCCTGTGTTGCCACCTGGATTCTGCGCGGGA
CGTCCTTCTGCTACGTCCCTTCGGCCCTCAATCCAGCGGACCTTCCTTCCCGCGGCCTGCTGCCGGCTCT
GCGGCCTCTTCCGCGGCTTCGAGATCTGCCTCGACTGTGCCTTCTAGTTGCCAGCCATCTGTTGTTTGCC
CCTCCCCCGTGCCTTCCTTGACCCTGGAAGGTGCCACTCCCACTGTCCTTTCCTAATAAAATGAGGAAAT
TGCATCAAATTGTCTGAGTAGGTGTCATTCTATTCTGGGGGGTGGGGTGGGGCAGGACAGCAAGGGGGAG
GATTGGGCAGACAATAGCAGGCATGCTGGGGACTCGAGTTAAGGGCGAATCGCTGGGACGCCCGAACGGT
GGCTACTCGTTGACATAAGCCTGTTCGGTTCGTAAACTGTAATGCAAGTAGCGTATGCGCTCACGCAACT
GGTCCAGAACCTTGACCGAACGCAGCGGTGGTAACGGCGCAGTGGCGGTTTTCATGGCTTGTTATGACTG
TTTTTTTGTACAGTCTATGCCTCGGGCATCCAAGCAGCAAGCGCGTTACGCCGTGGGTCGATGTTTGATG
TTATGGAGCAGCAACGATGTTACGCAGCAGCAACGATGTTACGCAGCAGGGCAGTCGCCCTAAAACAAAG
TTAGGTGGCTCAAGTATGGGCATCATTCGTACATGTAGGCTCGGCCCTGACCAAGTCAAATCCATGCGGG
CTGCTCTTGATCTTTTCGGTCGTGAGTTCGGTGATGTAGCCACCTACTCCCAACATCAGCCGGACTCCGA
TTACCTCGGGAACTTGCTCCGTAGTAAGACATTTATTGCGCTTGCTGCCTTCGACCAAGAAGCGGTTGTT
GGCGCTCTCGCGGCTTACGTTCTGCCCAAGTTTGAGCAGCCGCGTAGTGAGATCTATATCTATGATCTCG
CAGTCTCCGGCGAGCACCGGAGGCAGGGCATTGCCACCGCGCTCATCAATCTCCTCAAGCATGAGGCCAA
CGCGCTTGGTGCTTATGTGATCTACGTGCAAGCAGATTACGGTGACGATCCCGCAGTGGCTCTCTATACA
AAGTTGGGCATACGGGAAGAAGTGATGCACTTTGATATCGACCCAAGTACCGCCACCTAACAATTCGTTC
AAGCCGAGATCGGCTTCCCGGCCGCGGAGTTGTTCGGTAAATTGTCACAACGCCGC
Features (pLannotate 1.2.2; 17 found; start..end, strand, type, name):
      1..224     +  mobile_element Tn7R: mini-Tn7 element (right end of the Tn7 transposon) Tn7
    288..876     -  rep_origin     ori: high-copy-number ColE1/pMB1/pBR322/pUC origin of replication
    915..1775    -  CDS            AmpR: β-lactamase; bla; confers resistance to ampicillin, carbenicillin, and related antibiotics
   1776..1847    -  promoter       AmpR promoter: bla
   1872..2037    +  mobile_element Tn7L: mini-Tn7 element (left end of the Tn7 transposon) Tn7
   2070..2434    +  enhancer       CMV enhancer: human cytomegalovirus immediate early enhancer
   2435..2638    +  promoter       CMV promoter: human cytomegalovirus (CMV) immediate early promoter
   2703..2741    +  misc_feature   Ad SA (fragment): adenovirus major late transcript splice acceptor (Friedrich and Soriano, 1991)
   2774..2983    -  CDS            PTP (fragment): TERM_ADE02 - Experimental evidence at protein level: Swiss-Prot protein existence level 1. Protein covalently bound to the viral DNA that acts as a primer for viral genomic replication by DNA strand displacement. Assembles on the viral origin of replication in an initiation complex with viral polymerase, DBP, host NFIA and host POU2F1/OCT1. During initiation, the polymerase covalently couples the first dCTP with Ser- 580 of pTP. The terminal protein stimulates the template activity over 20 fold compared to protein-free templates. Neo-synthesized viral genomes are linked to two preterminal prot
   3014..3103    +  intron         chimeric intron (fragment): chimera between introns from adenovirus and immunoglobulin heavy chain genes
   3122..3168    +  CDS            IgH signal sequence (fragment): signal sequence from the mouse immunoglobulin heavy chain variable region
   3224..3289    +  CDS            3xFLAG: three tandem FLAG® epitope tags, followed by an enterokinase cleavage site
   3341..17767   +  CDS            BIRC6: BIRC6_HUMAN - Also known as KIAA1289. Experimental evidence at protein level: Swiss-Prot protein existence level 1. Anti-apoptotic protein which can regulate cell death by controlling caspases and by acting as an E3 ubiquitin-protein ligase. Has an unusual ubiquitin conjugation system in that it could combine in a single polypeptide, ubiquitin conjugating (E2) with ubiquitin ligase (E3) activity, forming a chimeric E2/E3 ubiquitin ligase. Its tragets include CASP9 and DIABLO/SMAC. Acts as an inhibitor of CASP3, CASP7 and CASP9. Important regulator for the final stages of cytokinesis. Crucial f
  17820..18361   +  misc_feature   WPRE (fragment): woodchuck hepatitis virus posttranscriptional regulatory element
  18375..18486   +  polyA_signal   bGH poly(A) signal: bovine growth hormone polyadenylation signal
  18630..18658   +  promoter       Pc promoter: intI1 (promoter lies within the coding sequence); class 1 integron promoter
  18847..19380   +  CDS            GmR: gentamycin acetyltransferase; aacC1; confers resistance to gentamycin
