[The description below was written by a language model from this plasmid's Addgene catalogue record and pLannotate feature annotations shown in this document.]
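Description:
pDARMO_CMVT_3xFLAG_BIRC6_delta(Helix) is a large (about 19.4 kb) mammalian expression plasmid built on the pDARMO_CMVT_3xFLAG backbone. It is propagated in E. coli through a high-copy ColE1/pUC-type origin and selected with ampicillin via the β-lactamase gene. The feature table also shows Tn7L and Tn7R transposon ends. Read around the circular map, these bracket the expression cassette together with a gentamicin acetyltransferase gene driven by the integron Pc promoter, while the origin and AmpR lie outside them. This layout resembles that of Tn7 transposition donor vectors, such as those used to move a cassette into a bacmid, but the record lists only direct mammalian expression as the purpose.

The payload is human BIRC6 (also called BRUCE or APOLLON), a giant anti-apoptotic protein that combines E2 and E3 ubiquitin ligase activity and inhibits caspases. The roughly 14.4 kb open reading frame was inserted by Gibson assembly and carries an L1332V substitution and a deletion of residues 1616–1666, the "delta(Helix)" variant. An N-terminal 3xFLAG tag allows detection and affinity purification.

Transcription is driven by the CMV immediate-early enhancer and promoter. These are followed by a 5' leader annotated with fragments of adenoviral sequence, an adenoviral splice acceptor and a chimeric adenovirus/immunoglobulin intron, elements generally included to boost transcript processing and expression. The short adenoviral terminal-protein and IgH signal-sequence matches in this region are fragments and most likely reflect homology within the leader rather than functional coding elements. Downstream, a partial WPRE and the bovine growth hormone polyadenylation signal support mRNA stability and 3' end formation. The associated work is a structural study of BIRC6–client complexes, so the construct fits producing tagged mutant protein in mammalian cells for structural and biochemical comparison with wild type.
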