Addgene plasmid #197969: pDARMO_CMVT_3xFLAG_BIRC6_delta(Helix)
Purpose: Mammalian cell expression of 3xFLAG-BIRC6_delta(Helix)
Depositing lab: Eric Fischer. Depositing organization: Dana-Farber Cancer Institute. Publication: Structures of BIRC6-client complexes provide a mechanism of SMAC-mediated release of caspases. Hunkeler M, Jin CY, Fischer ES. Science. 2023 Mar 17;379(6637):1105-1111. doi: 10.1126/science.ade5750. Epub 2023 Feb 9. PubMed 36758104.
Backbone
  Vector backbone: pDARMO_CMVT_3xFLAG
  Vector type: Mammalian Expression
Growth in bacteria
  Bacterial resistance: Ampicillin, 100 μg/mL
  Growth temperature: 37°C
  Growth strain: DH5alpha
  Copy number: High Copy
Gene/Insert
  Gene/Insert name: BIRC6 (alt names: BRUCE; APOLLON)
  Species: H. sapiens (human)
  Insert size (bp): 14427
  Mutation: L1332V, delta(1616-1666)
  Entrez Gene: BIRC6 (a.k.a. APOLLON, BRUCE)
  Tag / fusion protein: 3xFLAG (N terminal on insert)
  Cloning method: Gibson Cloning
Terms and licenses: Academic/Nonprofit Terms; Industry Terms: Not Available to Industry
Depositor comments: Electroporation recommended. Please visit https://www.biorxiv.org/content/10.1101/2022.08.19.504532v1 for bioRxiv preprint.
How to cite: pDARMO_CMVT_3xFLAG_BIRC6_delta(Helix) was a gift from Eric Fischer (Addgene plasmid # 197969 ; http://n2t.net/addgene:197969 ; RRID:Addgene_197969)
